>Addgene plasmid #42454 | TNKS2A | depositor partial sequence | sequence record 57286 | TNKS2A sequence 751 bps
CATATGCACCATCATCATCATCATTCTTCTGGTGTAGATCTGGGTACCGAGAACCTGTACTTCCAA
[654 nt withheld, positions 67-720]
GGTTGACAGTAAAGGTGGATACGGATCCGAA
