>Addgene plasmid #42454 | TNKS2A | addgene partial sequence | sequence record 60151 | T7 5'-TAATACGACTCACTATAGGG-3'
ATTCCCCTCTAGAAATAATTTTGTTTAACTTTAAGAAGGAGATATACATATGCACCATCATCATCATCAT
TCTTCTGGTGTAGATCTGGGTACCGAGAACCTGTACTTCCAA
[654 nt withheld, positions 113-766]
GGTTGACAGTAAAGGTGGATACGGATCCGAATTCGAGCTCCGTCGACAAGCTTGCGGCCGCACTCGAGCA
CCACCACCACCACCACTGAGATCCGGCTGCTAACAAAGCCCGAAAGGAAGCTGAGTTGGCTGCTGCCACC
GCTGAGCAATAACT
