[The description below was written by a language model from this plasmid's Addgene catalogue record.]
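Description:
TNKS2A is a bacterial expression plasmid built on the pNIC28-Bsa4 backbone from the Structural Genomics Consortium, made to produce a fragment of human tankyrase 2 (TNKS2, also known as PARP5B or ARTD6) for structure determination. It is a high-copy plasmid selected with kanamycin. The record does not list its origin of replication or give a feature table, so the vector's internal elements can only be inferred indirectly. The listed sequencing primers, T7 forward and T7 terminator, indicate that the insert sits between a T7 promoter and T7 terminator. This fits the depositor's recommendation of a DE3-type expression host that also supplies rare-codon tRNAs, since DE3 strains provide the T7 RNA polymerase needed to transcribe such a cassette.

The insert is about 751 bp of human TNKS2 coding sequence, introduced by ligation-independent cloning. That is far shorter than a complete tankyrase 2 open reading frame, and the record itself warns that the insert may not be the full ORF, so the plasmid encodes a truncated domain construct. The record does not state the domain boundaries. The mutation field only refers to the depositor comments, which give no specific sequence changes. The protein carries an N-terminal hexahistidine tag followed by a TEV protease cleavage site, which allows purification by immobilised metal affinity chromatography and then removal of the tag. The alternative names for the insert cite several deposited crystal structures, in line with the plasmid's stated use in producing recombinant protein for crystallography and related structural or biochemical studies of TNKS2.
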