Addgene plasmid #42454: TNKS2A
Purpose: Bacterial expression for structure determination; may not be full ORF
Depositing lab: Nicola Burgess-Brown. Depositing organization: University of Oxford.
Backbone
  Vector backbone: pNIC28-Bsa4
  Backbone manufacturer: SGC
  Vector type: Bacterial Expression
Growth in bacteria
  Bacterial resistance: Kanamycin, 50 μg/mL
  Growth temperature: 37°C
  Growth strain: Mach1 ;
  Copy number: High Copy
Gene/Insert
  Gene/Insert name: TNKS2A (alt names: TNKS2; gi|13376842; PDB:3KR7/'3P0Q/'3P0P/'3KR8/'3MHJ/'3P0N)
  Species: H. sapiens (human)
  Insert size (bp): 751
  Mutation: See Comments
  Entrez Gene: TNKS2 (a.k.a. ARTD6, PARP-5b, PARP-5c, PARP5B, PARP5C, TANK2, TNKL, pART6)
  Tag / fusion protein: His6-TEV (N terminal on insert)
  Cloning method: Ligation Independent Cloning
  Sequencing primers: 5′ T7; 3′ T7-term
Terms and licenses: Academic/Nonprofit Terms; Industry Terms: Not Available to Industry
Depositor comments: http://www.thesgc.org/structures/3KR7/ Use BL21(DE3)-R3-pRARE2 strain for expression.
How to cite: TNKS2A was a gift from Nicola Burgess-Brown (Addgene plasmid # 42454 ; http://n2t.net/addgene:42454 ; RRID:Addgene_42454)
